LOCUS       Exported 13119 bp ds-DNA circular SYN 12-MAY-2021
DEFINITION  For gene editing in oomycetes.
ACCESSION   .
VERSION     .
KEYWORDS    pCB301TOR-CRISPR
SOURCE      synthetic DNA construct
  ORGANISM  synthetic DNA construct
REFERENCE   1 (bases 1 to 13119)
  AUTHORS   Gumtow R, Wu D, Uchida J, Tian M
  TITLE     A Phytophthora palmivora Extracellular Cystatin-Like Protease
            Inhibitor Targets Papain to Contribute to Virulence on Papaya.
  JOURNAL   Mol Plant Microbe Interact. 2018 Mar;31(3):363-373. doi:
            10.1094/MPMI-06-17-0131-FI. Epub 2018 Jan 3.
  PUBMED    29068239
REFERENCE   2 (bases 1 to 13119)
  AUTHORS   .
  TITLE     Direct Submission
  JOURNAL   Exported May 12, 2021 from SnapGene Server 1.1.58
            http://www.snapgene.com
FEATURES             Location/Qualifiers
     source          1..13119
                     /organism="synthetic DNA construct"
                     /mol_type="other DNA"
     primer_bind     complement(3830..3846)
                     /label=SK primer
                     /note="common sequencing primer, one of multiple similar
                     variants"
     primer_bind     complement(3830..3846)
                     /label=pBluescriptSK
                     /note="For pBluescript vector"
     CDS             5007..5801
                     /codon_start=1
                     /gene="aph(3')-II (or nptII)"
                     /product="aminoglycoside phosphotransferase from Tn5"
                     /label=NeoR/KanR
                     /note="confers resistance to neomycin, kanamycin, and G418
                     (Geneticin(R))"
                     /translation="MIEQDGLHAGSPAAWVERLFGYDWAQQTIGCSDAAVFRLSAQGRP
                     VLFVKTDLSGALNELQDEAARLSWLATTGVPCAAVLDVVTEAGRDWLLLGEVPGQDLLS
                     SHLAPAEKVSIMADAMRRLHTLDPATCPFDHQAKHRIERARTRMEAGLVDQDDLDEEHQ
                     GLAPAELFARLKARMPDGEDLVVTHGDACLPNIMVENGRFSGFIDCGRLGVADRYQDIA
                     LATRDIAEELGGEWADRFLVLYGIAAPDSQRIAFYRLLDEFF"
     primer_bind     complement(5061..5080)
                     /label=Neo-R
                     /note="Neomycin resistance gene, reverse primer"
     primer_bind     5671..5690
                     /label=Neo-F
                     /note="Neomycin resistance gene, forward primer"
     misc_RNA        8184..8259
                     /label=gRNA scaffold
                     /note="guide RNA scaffold for the Streptococcus pyogenes
                     CRISPR/Cas9 system"
     misc_feature    8628..8652
                     /label=LB T-DNA repeat
                     /note="left border repeat from nopaline C58 T-DNA"
     rep_origin      8732..9363
                     /label=oriV
                     /note="incP origin of replication"
     CDS             9572..10366
                     /codon_start=1
                     /gene="aphA-3"
                     /product="aminoglycoside phosphotransferase"
                     /label=KanR
                     /note="confers resistance to kanamycin"
                     /translation="MAKMRISPELKKLIEKYRCVKDTEGMSPAKVYKLVGENENLYLKM
                     TDSRYKGTTYDVEREKDMMLWLEGKLPVPKVLHLERHDGWSNLLMSEADGVLCSEEYED
                     EQSPEKIIELYAECIRLFHSIDISDCPYTNSLDSRLAELDYLLNNDLADVDCENWEEDT
                     PFKDPRELYDFLKTEKPEEELVFSHGDLGDSNIFVKDGKVSGFIDLGRSGRADKWYDIA
                     FCVRSIREDIGEEQYVELFFDLLGIKPDWEKIKYYILLDELF"
     CDS             10665..11813
                     /codon_start=1
                     /product="trans-acting replication protein that binds to
                     and activates oriV"
                     /label=trfA
                     /translation="MNRTFDRKAYRQELIDAGFSAEDAETIASRTVMRAPRETFQSVGS
                     MAQQATAKIERDSVQLAPPALPAPSAAVERSRRLEQEAAGLAKSMTIDTRGTMTTKKRK
                     TAGEDLAKQVSEAKQAALLKHTKQQIKEMQLSLFDIAPWPDTMRAMPNDTARSALFTTR
                     NKKIPREALQNKVIFHVNKDVKITYTGVELRADDDELVWQQVLEYAKRTPIGEPITFTF
                     YELCQDLGWSINGRYYTKAEECLSRLQATAMGFTSDRVGHLESVSLLHRFRVLDRGKKT
                     SRCQVLIDEEIVVLFAGDHYTKFIWEKYRKLSPTARRMFDYFSSHREPYPLKLETFRLM
                     CGSDSTRVKKWREQVGEACEELRGSGLVEHAWVNDDLVHCKR"
     misc_feature    11968..11992
                     /label=RB T-DNA repeat
                     /note="right border repeat from nopaline C58 T-DNA"
     primer_bind     12614..12630
                     /label=pBluescriptKS
                     /note="For pBluescript vector"
     primer_bind     12615..12631
                     /label=KS primer
                     /note="common sequencing primer, one of multiple similar
                     variants"
     CDS             12781..12801
                     /codon_start=1
                     /product="nuclear localization signal of SV40 (simian virus
                     40) large T antigen"
                     /label=SV40 NLS
                     /translation="PKKKRKV"
     CDS             12826..3807
                     /codon_start=1
                     /product="Cas9 (Csn1) endonuclease from the Streptococcus
                     pyogenes Type II CRISPR/Cas system"
                     /label=Cas9
                     /note="generates RNA-guided double strand breaks in DNA"
                     /translation="DKKYSIGLDIGTNSVGWAVITDEYKVPSKKFKVLGNTDRHSIKKN
                     LIGALLFDSGETAEATRLKRTARRRYTRRKNRICYLQEIFSNEMAKVDDSFFHRLEESF
                     LVEEDKKHERHPIFGNIVDEVAYHEKYPTIYHLRKKLVDSTDKADLRLIYLALAHMIKF
                     RGHFLIEGDLNPDNSDVDKLFIQLVQTYNQLFEENPINASGVDAKAILSARLSKSRRLE
                     NLIAQLPGEKKNGLFGNLIALSLGLTPNFKSNFDLAEDAKLQLSKDTYDDDLDNLLAQI
                     GDQYADLFLAAKNLSDAILLSDILRVNTEITKAPLSASMIKRYDEHHQDLTLLKALVRQ
                     QLPEKYKEIFFDQSKNGYAGYIDGGASQEEFYKFIKPILEKMDGTEELLVKLNREDLLR
                     KQRTFDNGSIPHQIHLGELHAILRRQEDFYPFLKDNREKIEKILTFRIPYYVGPLARGN
                     SRFAWMTRKSEETITPWNFEEVVDKGASAQSFIERMTNFDKNLPNEKVLPKHSLLYEYF
                     TVYNELTKVKYVTEGMRKPAFLSGEQKKAIVDLLFKTNRKVTVKQLKEDYFKKIECFDS
                     VEISGVEDRFNASLGTYHDLLKIIKDKDFLDNEENEDILEDIVLTLTLFEDREMIEERL
                     KTYAHLFDDKVMKQLKRRRYTGWGRLSRKLINGIRDKQSGKTILDFLKSDGFANRNFMQ
                     LIHDDSLTFKEDIQKAQVSGQGDSLHEHIANLAGSPAIKKGILQTVKVVDELVKVMGRH
                     KPENIVIEMARENQTTQKGQKNSRERMKRIEEGIKELGSQILKEHPVENTQLQNEKLYL
                     YYLQNGRDMYVDQELDINRLSDYDVDHIVPQSFLKDDSIDNKVLTRSDKNRGKSDNVPS
                     EEVVKKMKNYWRQLLNAKLITQRKFDNLTKAERGGLSELDKAGFIKRQLVETRQITKHV
                     AQILDSRMNTKYDENDKLIREVKVITLKSKLVSDFRKDFQFYKVREINNYHHAHDAYLN
                     AVVGTALIKKYPKLESEFVYGDYKVYDVRKMIAKSEQEIGKATAKYFFYSNIMNFFKTE
                     ITLANGEIRKRPLIETNGETGEIVWDKGRDFATVRKVLSMPQVNIVKKTEVQTGGFSKE
                     SILPKRNSDKLIARKKDWDPKKYGGFDSPTVAYSVLVVAKVEKGKSKKLKSVKELLGIT
                     IMERSSFEKNPIDFLEAKGYKEVKKDLIIKLPKYSLFELENGRKRMLASAGELQKGNEL
                     ALPSKYVNFLYLASHYEKLKGSPEDNEQKQLFVEQHKHYLDEIIEQISEFSKRVILADA
                     NLDKVLSAYNKHRDKPIREQAENIIHLFTLTNLGAPAAFKYFDTTIDRKRYTSTKEVLD
                     ATLIHQSITGLYETRIDLSQLGGD"
ORIGIN
        1 agactggaag agtccttcct ggtggaagag gataagaagc acgagcggca ccccatcttc
       61 ggcaacatcg tggacgaggt ggcctaccac gagaagtacc ccaccatcta ccacctgaga
      121 aagaaactgg tggacagcac cgacaaggcc gacctgcggc tgatctatct ggccctggcc
      181 cacatgatca agttccgggg ccacttcctg atcgagggcg acctgaaccc cgacaacagc
      241 gacgtggaca agctgttcat ccagctggtg cagacctaca accagctgtt cgaggaaaac
      301 cccatcaacg ccagcggcgt ggacgccaag gccatcctgt ctgccagact gagcaagagc
      361 agacggctgg aaaatctgat cgcccagctg cccggcgaga agaagaatgg cctgttcgga
      421 aacctgattg ccctgagcct gggcctgacc cccaacttca agagcaactt cgacctggcc
      481 gaggatgcca aactgcagct gagcaaggac acctacgacg acgacctgga caacctgctg
      541 gcccagatcg gcgaccagta cgccgacctg tttctggccg ccaagaacct gtccgacgcc
      601 atcctgctga gcgacatcct gagagtgaac accgagatca ccaaggcccc cctgagcgcc
      661 tctatgatca agagatacga cgagcaccac caggacctga ccctgctgaa agctctcgtg
      721 cggcagcagc tgcctgagaa gtacaaagag attttcttcg accagagcaa gaacggctac
      781 gccggctaca ttgacggcgg agccagccag gaagagttct acaagttcat caagcccatc
      841 ctggaaaaga tggacggcac cgaggaactg ctcgtgaagc tgaacagaga ggacctgctg
      901 cggaagcagc ggaccttcga caacggcagc atcccccacc agatccacct gggagagctg
      961 cacgccattc tgcggcggca ggaagatttt tacccattcc tgaaggacaa ccgggaaaag
     1021 atcgagaaga tcctgacctt ccgcatcccc tactacgtgg gccctctggc caggggaaac
     1081 agcagattcg cctggatgac cagaaagagc gaggaaacca tcaccccctg gaacttcgag
     1141 gaagtggtgg acaagggcgc ttccgcccag agcttcatcg agcggatgac caacttcgat
     1201 aagaacctgc ccaacgagaa ggtgctgccc aagcacagcc tgctgtacga gtacttcacc
     1261 gtgtataacg agctgaccaa agtgaaatac gtgaccgagg gaatgagaaa gcccgccttc
     1321 ctgagcggcg agcagaaaaa ggccatcgtg gacctgctgt tcaagaccaa ccggaaagtg
     1381 accgtgaagc agctgaaaga ggactacttc aagaaaatcg agtgcttcga ctccgtggaa
     1441 atctccggcg tggaagatcg gttcaacgcc tccctgggca cataccacga tctgctgaaa
     1501 attatcaagg acaaggactt cctggacaat gaggaaaacg aggacattct ggaagatatc
     1561 gtgctgaccc tgacactgtt tgaggacaga gagatgatcg aggaacggct gaaaacctat
     1621 gcccacctgt tcgacgacaa agtgatgaag cagctgaagc ggcggagata caccggctgg
     1681 ggcaggctga gccggaagct gatcaacggc atccgggaca agcagtccgg caagacaatc
     1741 ctggatttcc tgaagtccga cggcttcgcc aacagaaact tcatgcagct gatccacgac
     1801 gacagcctga cctttaaaga ggacatccag aaagcccagg tgtccggcca gggcgatagc
     1861 ctgcacgagc acattgccaa tctggccggc agccccgcca ttaagaaggg catcctgcag
     1921 acagtgaagg tggtggacga gctcgtgaaa gtgatgggcc ggcacaagcc cgagaacatc
     1981 gtgatcgaaa tggccagaga gaaccagacc acccagaagg gacagaagaa cagccgcgag
     2041 agaatgaagc ggatcgaaga gggcatcaaa gagctgggca gccagatcct gaaagaacac
     2101 cccgtggaaa acacccagct gcagaacgag aagctgtacc tgtactacct gcagaatggg
     2161 cgggatatgt acgtggacca ggaactggac atcaaccggc tgtccgacta cgatgtggac
     2221 catatcgtgc ctcagagctt tctgaaggac gactccatcg acaacaaggt gctgaccaga
     2281 agcgacaaga accggggcaa gagcgacaac gtgccctccg aagaggtcgt gaagaagatg
     2341 aagaactact ggcggcagct gctgaacgcc aagctgatta cccagagaaa gttcgacaat
     2401 ctgaccaagg ccgagagagg cggcctgagc gaactggata aggccggctt catcaagaga
     2461 cagctggtgg aaacccggca gatcacaaag cacgtggcac agatcctgga ctcccggatg
     2521 aacactaagt acgacgagaa tgacaagctg atccgggaag tgaaagtgat caccctgaag
     2581 tccaagctgg tgtccgattt ccggaaggat ttccagtttt acaaagtgcg cgagatcaac
     2641 aactaccacc acgcccacga cgcctacctg aacgccgtcg tgggaaccgc cctgatcaaa
     2701 aagtacccta agctggaaag cgagttcgtg tacggcgact acaaggtgta cgacgtgcgg
     2761 aagatgatcg ccaagagcga gcaggaaatc ggcaaggcta ccgccaagta cttcttctac
     2821 agcaacatca tgaacttttt caagaccgag attaccctgg ccaacggcga gatccggaag
     2881 cggcctctga tcgagacaaa cggcgaaacc ggggagatcg tgtgggataa gggccgggat
     2941 tttgccaccg tgcggaaagt gctgagcatg ccccaagtga atatcgtgaa aaagaccgag
     3001 gtgcagacag gcggcttcag caaagagtct atcctgccca agaggaacag cgataagctg
     3061 atcgccagaa agaaggactg ggaccctaag aagtacggcg gcttcgacag ccccaccgtg
     3121 gcctattctg tgctggtggt ggccaaagtg gaaaagggca agtccaagaa actgaagagt
     3181 gtgaaagagc tgctggggat caccatcatg gaaagaagca gcttcgagaa gaatcccatc
     3241 gactttctgg aagccaaggg ctacaaagaa gtgaaaaagg acctgatcat caagctgcct
     3301 aagtactccc tgttcgagct ggaaaacggc cggaagagaa tgctggcctc tgccggcgaa
     3361 ctgcagaagg gaaacgaact ggccctgccc tccaaatatg tgaacttcct gtacctggcc
     3421 agccactatg agaagctgaa gggctccccc gaggataatg agcagaaaca gctgtttgtg
     3481 gaacagcaca agcactacct ggacgagatc atcgagcaga tcagcgagtt ctccaagaga
     3541 gtgatcctgg ccgacgctaa tctggacaaa gtgctgtccg cctacaacaa gcaccgggat
     3601 aagcccatca gagagcaggc cgagaatatc atccacctgt ttaccctgac caatctggga
     3661 gcccctgccg ccttcaagta ctttgacacc accatcgacc ggaagaggta caccagcacc
     3721 aaagaggtgc tggacgccac cctgatccac cagagcatca ccggcctgta cgagacacgg
     3781 atcgacctgt ctcagctggg aggcgactaa gaattcctgc agcccggggg atccactagt
     3841 tctagagcgg ccgccaccgc ggggtgccta cttcttgtaa gccgaaggtc gagctgtgtg
     3901 cactgagtgc gaagttgcag attttgtgtc tatgcattta atacaatttc cttttttcca
     3961 ttttcgttgt tttttttttg aaagaacgat tgttttcaaa agaaggccgt ttgtagaaca
     4021 attttttttt atactagcat ttggtattcg agtgtgacga atcggtgatg gcgctttaca
     4081 aatgaaatat aacgctgaac aagcgcagtg acagctttat tttataacag agaataaaga
     4141 ccaaagtaga gtagactgat ggcggcttga aacaaaacta cgtgacttct aatgcaaaga
     4201 aaaccatacc ccacgctact tagaattgtt tctctttggt tgatgaccgc tatagtcgta
     4261 tggagtgatc cctttttgtc aatatttcga ttcttgctaa aaccgtgact attttgaggc
     4321 aactgtgtgt acttaacatg gtagaaattt ctatgtttaa gccagctgac aatcattctt
     4381 tatttatcgt aaaccaacca ccatatgctc aatgcaattg actgtgtcct cgattatttc
     4441 tattatttaa tattatttcc attaaaaaag aaatccagtt cgtggcaaaa taagacaaag
     4501 gtttaaataa aaatttatcg ttattaaact cgtaacttac cttcttcatg gctcaaccca
     4561 atctgtatat cgacttattt aatttggtta acaaatcggt tttcgtcgca aataggggat
     4621 gacaactaaa ataccaattt gtgtccttgc gacacgtcaa caggtggctg ccaatatctc
     4681 aggttttgag cacacaacgc tgtgattggc tatctgtaga tcgcttcgag aactttcgga
     4741 ccgacatatc agaacgcagt catgtccaat ccagctaacg attggtcgaa accgcacttc
     4801 atcgcttcat ttcaaccaat tcccatctac taaaacgagc gtcggaatag tctcgaacgt
     4861 aaccccacgt agtgggtggc agcgcccctc gtatctttca atcgccactc gagtctcaag
     4921 tttgctcact ttgaaatttt ccatctggac tacacatcaa atctaactca acttttatca
     4981 attgaaacac aagggccccg tttcgcatga ttgaacaaga tggattgcac gcaggttctc
     5041 cggccgcttg ggtggagagg ctattcggct atgactgggc acaacagaca atcggctgct
     5101 ctgatgccgc cgtgttccgg ctgtcagcgc aggggcgccc ggttcttttt gtcaagaccg
     5161 acctgtccgg tgccctgaat gaactgcagg acgaggcagc gcggctatcg tggctggcca
     5221 cgacgggcgt tccttgcgca gctgtgctcg acgttgtcac tgaagcggga agggactggc
     5281 tgctattggg cgaagtgccg gggcaggatc tcctgtcatc tcaccttgct cctgccgaga
     5341 aagtatccat catggctgat gcaatgcggc ggctgcatac gcttgatccg gctacctgcc
     5401 cattcgacca ccaagcgaaa catcgcatcg agcgagcacg tactcggatg gaagccggtc
     5461 ttgtcgatca ggatgatctg gacgaagagc atcaggggct cgcgccagcc gaactgttcg
     5521 ccaggctcaa ggcgcgcatg cccgacggcg aggatctcgt cgtgacccat ggcgatgcct
     5581 gcttgccgaa tatcatggtg gaaaatggcc gcttttctgg attcatcgac tgtggccggc
     5641 tgggtgtggc ggaccgctat caggacatag cgttggctac ccgtgatatt gctgaagagc
     5701 ttggcggcga atgggctgac cgcttcctcg tgctttacgg tatcgccgct cccgattcgc
     5761 agcgcatcgc cttctatcgc cttcttgacg agttcttctg agcgggactc tggggttcga
     5821 aatgaccgac caagcgacgc ccaacctgcc atcacgagat ttcgattcca ccgccgcctt
     5881 ctatgaaagg ttgggcttcg gaatcgtttt ccgggacgcc ggctggatga tcctccagcg
     5941 cggggatctc atgctggagt tcttcgccca ccccccggat ccccggggtc gactagaata
     6001 cttagcaatt ggttagtttg aaaattgtca aagcagagtt ttttcgacaa taaaatttat
     6061 tttctaaata tttgatttag cgttgactta atttgttgat tcggttgtca tcttttgtga
     6121 agatgcccga gagtctagta aatctcaagc gaaacatagt gagaaggtca ctatggctgg
     6181 tttgcatgag tctgggccta ttgtgcttgg taccgttccg tcatttcctc gcagcaactc
     6241 gcttccacga tttctttgta ttcactcggc agcctcgagc tgattgagcg agagatggac
     6301 gtccacgccg atggatcacc cgtttggccg caatatttgc ctggactgtt agatcccgta
     6361 ccagagatag acatggtcag cgacggcttc attacctcgt cggaatcatt gctggaacat
     6421 caaacaagtt ttatctacgg cttcgataac cctgagtcga cggcatcatc tggagcattg
     6481 gtagatgctg atgacgtgtg ctcttccacc acttctagac tgtgtatcaa gctccggttc
     6541 acaggcgccg atcagttggc tccaatattt cttcgtaaac tgcagagcat tcacgctgca
     6601 ctatcttcgt caattggtct tcctcccgga tcaagtgttg ctggttcaac ttctacttat
     6661 ccggctccgt gggtgctggt tggtgctcag agtctcggtg gggatacttc gtggtccttc
     6721 ttcgtaggcg ggtcgtcatc aagcggcaat gcccagagct tccgtctcac gttcgaagct
     6781 gtaaactcga tgcaagatat gaccactacc acacccttca ccatagacct ggagtttgtt
     6841 cctgacgacc caactgtcat ccccattgtg cgacgtcggc agtttggcga cctcgcggtg
     6901 gtagacacca ctggccagcc tgaaccagca tttatcacct ctgagattcc tgatctgatc
     6961 gacgatggag acgaagtcac tggtatcacc ataacattgg atttggagca gcctcgactt
     7021 ggtggactgt attcaggttc acaactggat gatgtagccc caacttgcag cgagtgcacg
     7081 acgttattgg aggattgcag cagctcgccc gagtgccgag cgttctcagc gtgtatgggt
     7141 gttctgcttg aggcagactt gacactgata gctacgatgc tggagaagga cgatatcgac
     7201 agcagcgttg atgcaacttg gctgctgcag gactgcttga gtccatcgga cggcacggaa
     7261 tggtcgagta cagtgcgtga gctgctcgag tccagctacg cttgtctgtg ggcgaagagc
     7321 tgtccactgg catacagcac cacaataggg aggcagatcg tgctggacta cagtcctgga
     7381 gagcagatct tgaccttcga cctggcgagc ggattcgcca gcgtcagctt cgagctcggc
     7441 aactgggcgt acagttttgt cgaggacttc acggcgaacg cgacggaagt gacagcccaa
     7501 ctggacacga tgctgatgga gatgtaccgc actgcgctgt cgaatgtggc gacggtgaag
     7561 tcggccctcg tcacgacgga agactcgaac acgggagtgg tgacggcgca gttgaccatt
     7621 ctctacgagt tcctgggcgc actgccacag ccttatgtcg cagagaatgg aggttcgttg
     7681 gcgtgcaata ccaccgagga ggctctgcat ctgcgcgtac tagccataac gtaagaacga
     7741 gtgcaataac aagaacaact tcacttgcag tgcaagttga agacactata gtggggaaag
     7801 tgtcactcaa gtggggtcac attttggttg gccagtagtc cgcgcccgct gtccagccaa
     7861 tcaaagtgtt tgaagattcc atctcctctt ttttgcacca tacaacgccc ttcatgcggg
     7921 acttgttgcc tacaataacc aagtctctcc acgctggcaa gctcgcagcc aactatcctc
     7981 tcgcatgttg atcccaaggc tgcgctcgcc gacagcaaca agcctcactt tctgctgact
     8041 gctctgcttg gaacatcgtt cggggtaagt ggcgaccccc ttgtctctct ctgagcctcg
     8101 cagctattgg ccccacatgg ctacatcgac agtctttact tactatagtt ttaattcgtt
     8161 cggtgacgct agctagggtc tcggttttag agctagaaat agcaagttaa aataaggcta
     8221 gtccgttatc aacttgaaaa agtggcaccg agtcggtgct tttggccggc atggtcccag
     8281 cctcctcgct ggcgccggct gggcaacatg cttcggcatg gcgaatggga caccggtgtc
     8341 gactagaata cttagcaatt ggttagtttg aaaattgtca aagcagagtt ttttcgacaa
     8401 taaaatttat tttctaaata tttgatttag cgttgactta atttgttgat tcggttgtca
     8461 tcttttgtga agatgcccga gagtctagta aatctcaagc gaaacatagt gagaaggtca
     8521 ctatggctgg tttgcatgag tctgggccta ttgtgcttgg taccaaaacc accccagtac
     8581 tttaaaaacg tccgcaatgt gttattaagt tgtctaagcg tcaatttgtt tacaccacaa
     8641 tatatcctgc caccagccag ccaacagctc cccgaccggc agctcggcac aaaatcacca
     8701 ctcgatacag gcagcccatc agtccactag agacgctcac cgggctggtt gccctcgccg
     8761 ctgggctggc ggccgtctat ggccctgcaa acgcgccaga aacgccgtcg aagccgtgtg
     8821 cgagacaccg cggccgccgg cgttgtggat acctcgcgga aaacttggcc ctcactgaca
     8881 gatgaggggc ggacgttgac acttgagggg ccgactcacc cggcgcggcg ttgacagatg
     8941 aggggcaggc tcgatttcgg ccggcgacgt ggagctggcc agcctcgcaa atcggcgaaa
     9001 acgcctgatt ttacgcgagt ttcccacaga tgatgtggac aagcctgggg ataagtgccc
     9061 tgcggtattg acacttgagg ggcgcgacta ctgacagatg aggggcgcga tccttgacac
     9121 ttgaggggca gagtgctgac agatgagggg cgcacctatt gacatttgag gggctgtcca
     9181 caggcagaaa atccagcatt tgcaagggtt tccgcccgtt tttcggccac cgctaacctg
     9241 tcttttaacc tgcttttaaa ccaatattta taaaccttgt ttttaaccag ggctgcgccc
     9301 tgtgcgcgtg accgcgcacg ccgaaggggg gtgccccccc ttctcgaacc ctcccggccc
     9361 gctcgagttg cagcatcacc cataattgtg gtttcaaaat cggctccgtc gatactatgt
     9421 tatacgccaa ctttgaaaac aactttgaaa aagctgtttt ctggtattta aagttttaga
     9481 atgcaaggaa cagtgaattg gagttcgtct tgttataatt agcttcttgg ggtatcttta
     9541 aatactgtag aaaagaggaa ggaaataata aatggctaaa atgagaatat caccggaatt
     9601 gaaaaaactg atcgaaaaat accgctgcgt aaaagatacg gaaggaatgt ctcctgctaa
     9661 ggtatataag ctggtgggag aaaatgaaaa cctatattta aaaatgacgg acagccggta
     9721 taaagggacc acctatgatg tggaacggga aaaggacatg atgctatggc tggaaggaaa
     9781 gctgcctgtt ccaaaggtcc tgcaccttga acggcatgat ggctggagca atctgctcat
     9841 gagtgaggcc gatggcgtcc tttgctcgga agagtatgaa gatgaacaaa gccctgaaaa
     9901 gattatcgag ctgtatgcgg agtgcatcag gctctttcac tccatcgaca tatcggattg
     9961 tccctatacg aatagcttag acagccgctt agccgaattg gattacttac tgaataacga
    10021 tctggccgat gtggattgcg aaaactggga agaagacacc ccatttaaag atccgcgcga
    10081 gctgtatgat tttttaaaga cggaaaagcc cgaagaggaa cttgtctttt cccacggcga
    10141 cctgggagac agcaacatct ttgtgaaaga tggcaaagta agtggcttta ttgatcttgg
    10201 gagaagcggc agggcggaca agtggtatga cattgccttc tgcgtccggt cgatcaggga
    10261 ggatatcggg gaagaacagt atgtcgagct attttttgac ttactgggga tcaagcctga
    10321 ttgggagaaa ataaaatatt atattttact ggatgaattg ttttagtacc tagatgtggc
    10381 gcaacgatgc cggcgacaag caggagcgca ccgacttctt ccgcatcaag tgttttggct
    10441 ctcaggccga ggcccacggc aagtatttgg gcaaggggtc gctggtattc gtgcagggca
    10501 agattcggaa taccaagtac gagaaggacg gccagacggt ctacgggacc gacttcattg
    10561 ccgataaggt ggattatctg gacaccaagg caccaggcgg gtcaaatcag gaataagggc
    10621 acattgcccc ggcgtgagtc ggggcaatcc cgcaaggagg gtgaatgaat cggacgtttg
    10681 accggaaggc atacaggcaa gaactgatcg acgcggggtt ttccgccgag gatgccgaaa
    10741 ccatcgcaag ccgcaccgtc atgcgtgcgc cccgcgaaac cttccagtcc gtcggctcga
    10801 tggcccagca agctacggcc aagatcgagc gcgacagcgt gcaactggct ccccctgccc
    10861 tgcccgcgcc atcggccgcc gtggagcgtt cgcgtcgtct cgaacaggag gcggcaggtt
    10921 tggcgaagtc gatgaccatc gacacgcgag gaactatgac gaccaagaag cgaaaaaccg
    10981 ccggcgagga cctggcaaaa caggtcagcg aggccaagca ggccgcgttg ctgaaacaca
    11041 cgaagcagca gatcaaggaa atgcagcttt ccttgttcga tattgcgccg tggccggaca
    11101 cgatgcgagc gatgccaaac gacacggccc gctctgccct gttcaccacg cgcaacaaga
    11161 aaatcccgcg cgaggcgctg caaaacaagg tcattttcca cgtcaacaag gacgtgaaga
    11221 tcacctacac cggcgtcgag ctgcgggccg acgatgacga actggtgtgg cagcaggtgt
    11281 tggagtacgc gaagcgcacc cctatcggcg agccgatcac cttcacgttc tacgagcttt
    11341 gccaggacct gggctggtcg atcaatggcc ggtattacac gaaggccgag gaatgcctgt
    11401 cgcgcctaca ggcgacggcg atgggcttca cgtccgaccg cgttgggcac ctggaatcgg
    11461 tgtcgctgct gcaccgcttc cgcgtcctgg accgtggcaa gaaaacgtcc cgttgccagg
    11521 tcctgatcga cgaggaaatc gtcgtgctgt ttgctggcga ccactacacg aaattcatat
    11581 gggagaagta ccgcaagctg tcgccgacgg cccgacggat gttcgactat ttcagctcgc
    11641 accgggagcc gtacccgctc aagctggaaa ccttccgcct catgtgcgga tcggattcca
    11701 cccgcgtgaa gaagtggcgc gagcaggtcg gcgaagcctg cgaagagttg cgaggcagcg
    11761 gcctggtgga acacgcctgg gtcaatgatg acctggtgca ttgcaaacgc tagggccttg
    11821 tggggtcagt tccggctggg ggttcagcag ccagcgcttt actgagatct cctgtggttg
    11881 gcatgcacat acaaatggac gaacggataa accttttcac gcccttttaa atatccgatt
    11941 attctaataa acgctctttt ctcttaggtt tacccgccaa tatatcctgt caaacactga
    12001 tagtttaaac tgaaggcggg aaacgacaat ctgagctctc tgatggacaa agggtcgcct
    12061 ctacgtaccc gcgacaatct cggcttttcc aatgtcgaca gctggcatat cgcacgcgag
    12121 gttaggcgtc ttcagccggc gtaaccacaa acctcgagtc aagtaccctt tttcagacct
    12181 taatttccgt gtccattccc tcgcgtttac acgaaggttt ctgagaaata ccacatgtca
    12241 cagagagaga gaagattgga gaaccttctc aacctgaccc gtgcagagcg cttttgcgtc
    12301 ctaccatccg ttaattatag caccaccacc acatgtctcg ccggaactct cttatccgct
    12361 ctttttgatc gtcttttttg cgccccatta aagacatctc ttgcacaggg atcgtttctg
    12421 attggccatt tcacttcctc ttttacatcc gaaaaccacc tgtttgtggg gttgtgaagc
    12481 cacaaccgga cgctcaaaaa gcctcgcccg actcgcccac gatcggaagg ctcattctcc
    12541 ttttcactct cacgtgccca agtcccaacc gactcttttt cgaccttcac tctcaccgac
    12601 aacgggcccc ccctcgaggt cgacggtatc gatatgcaca agcgcaagcg cgaggacgac
    12661 accaaggtcc gtcgtcgcat gcacaagcgc aagcgcgagg acgacaccaa ggtccgtcgt
    12721 cgcatgcaca agcgcaagcg cgaggacgac accaaggtcc gtcgtcgcac tagtatggcc
    12781 ccaaagaaga agcggaaggt cggtatccac ggagtcccag cagccgacaa gaagtacagc
    12841 atcggcctgg acatcggcac caactctgtg ggctgggccg tgatcaccga cgagtacaag
    12901 gtgcccagca agaaattcaa ggtgctgggc aacaccgacc ggcacagcat caagaagaac
    12961 ctgatcggag ccctgctgtt cgacagcggc gaaacagccg aggccacccg gctgaagaga
    13021 accgccagaa gaagatacac cagacggaag aaccggatct gctatctgca agagatcttc
    13081 agcaacgaga tggccaaggt ggacgacagc ttcttccac
//
